>Addgene plasmid #41070 | pFLAG-Tetherin | addgene partial sequence | sequence record 55154 | BGH-rev 5'-TAGAAGGCACAGTCGAGG-3'
CTATAGAATAGGGCCCTCTAGATGCATGCTCGAGTCACTGCAGCAGAGCGCTGAGGCCCAGCAGCACAAT
CAGCAGCTGGGGCGCCGCAGCGGAGCTGGAGTCCTGGGAGCTGGGGTAGTACTTCTTGTCCGCGATTCTC
ACGCTTAAGACCTGGTTTTCTCTTCTCAGTCGCTCCACCTCTGCAGACGCGTCCTGAAGCTTATGGTTTA
ATGTAGTGATCTCTCCCTCAAGCTCCTCCACTTTCTTTTGTCCTTGGGCCTTCTCTGCATCCAGGGAAGC
CATTAGGGCCATCACAGTGTGGTTGCAGGTGGCGGCCTGGGCCTCCACATCCTGAAAGCCCTTCTGGGCC
TCGGTCAGCTCTTGTTGCAGGAGATGGGTGACATTGCGACACTCCATCACTGCCCGAAGGCCGTCCCGGC
AGGCCTCGCTGTTGGCCTTGATGGTGAAGATAATCAAGGGCACCCCCAGAATCACGATGATCAGGAGCAC
CAGAATTCCTATCCCCAGCAGAAGCTTACAGCGCTTATCCCCGTCTTCCATGGGCACTCTGCAATAGTCA
TACGAAGTAGATGCCATGGATCCCTTGTCATCGTCATCCTTGTAATCCATGGTGATCCGAGCTCGGTACC
AAGCTTGGGTCTCCCTATAGTGAGTCGTATTAATTTCGATAAGCCAGTAAGCAGTGGGTTCTCTAGTTAG
CCAGAGAGCTCTGCTTATATAGACCTCCCACCGTACACGCCTACCGCCCATTTGCGTCAATGGGGCGGAG
TTGTTACGACATTTTGGAA
