[The description below was written by a language model from this plasmid's Addgene catalogue record.]
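Description:
pFLAG-Tetherin is a mammalian expression plasmid of about 6 kb that produces human tetherin (BST-2, also known as CD317 or HM1.24) with an N-terminal FLAG epitope. Its lineage traces to pcDNA3. An in-frame N-terminal FLAG tag and the Hsp90α coding sequence were first added to create pFLAG-Hsp90α. The Hsp90α sequence was then replaced by the roughly 550 bp tetherin coding sequence using BamHI and XhoI, both of which remain intact. The tetherin fragment was taken from a related HA-tagged tetherin expression plasmid from the same source. The plasmid is maintained in E. coli at high copy number under ampicillin selection. It also carries a neomycin resistance marker, so stably transfected mammalian cells can be selected with G418.

Expression is driven by the CMV promoter, a strong constitutive promoter for transient or stable expression in many mammalian cell lines. The listed reverse sequencing primer suggests a BGH polyadenylation region downstream of the insert, as expected for a pcDNA3-derived vector. However, no feature table was provided, so individual backbone elements cannot be confirmed. Because the FLAG tag is supplied by the backbone, it sits at the N-terminus of tetherin and allows detection or immunoprecipitation with anti-FLAG reagents.

Tetherin is an antiviral restriction factor that retains budding enveloped virus particles at the cell surface. The associated publication examined how its coiled-coil ectodomain contributes to plasma membrane microdomain localization and to restriction of particle release. The construct suits similar work on tetherin localization, interactions and inhibition of virus release in transfected cells.
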