Addgene plasmid #41070: pFLAG-Tetherin
Depositing lab: Paul Spearman. Depositing organization: Emory University. Publication: The tetherin/BST-2 coiled-coil ectodomain mediates plasma membrane microdomain localization and restriction of particle release. Hammonds J, Ding L, Chu H, Geller K, Robbins A, Wang JJ, Yi H, Spearman P. J Virol. 2012 Feb;86(4):2259-72. Epub 2011 Nov 30. 10.1128/JVI.05906-11 PubMed 22130541.
Backbone
  Vector backbone: pFLAG-Hsp90α
  Backbone manufacturer: Len Neckers Laboratory (NCI, Bethesda, MD) (Koga et al. 2006, PMID: 16844778)
  Backbone size w/o insert (bp): 5400
  Total vector size (bp): 6000
  Modifications to backbone: From pcDNA3: in-frame N-terminal FLAG epitope added, Hsp90α cds added. From pFLAG-Hsp90α: Hsp90α cds replaced with Tetherin cds by BamHI and XhoI digestion.
  Vector type: Mammalian Expression
  Selectable markers: Neomycin (select with G418)
Growth in bacteria
  Bacterial resistance: Ampicillin, 100 μg/mL
  Growth temperature: 37°C
  Growth strain: DH5alpha
  Copy number: High Copy
Gene/Insert
  Gene/Insert name: Tetherin (alt names: BST-2; bone marrow stromal cell antigen 2; CD317)
  Species: H. sapiens (human)
  Insert size (bp): 550
  GenBank ID: NM_004335.2 NP_004326.1
  Entrez Gene: BST2 (a.k.a. CD317, HM1.24, TETHERIN)
  Promoter: CMV
  Tag / fusion protein: FLAG (N terminal on backbone)
  Cloning method: Restriction Enzyme; 5′ cloning site BamHI (not destroyed); 3′ cloning site XhoI (not destroyed)
  Sequencing primers: 5′ CMV-F; 3′ BGH-rev
Resource information
  A portion of this plasmid was derived from a plasmid made by: Plasmid pFLAG-Hsp90α from the laboratory of Len Neckers (NCI, Bethesda, MD) (Koga et al. 2006, PMID: 16844778)
Terms and licenses: Academic/Nonprofit Terms; Industry Terms: Not Available to Industry
Depositor comments: This plasmid was generated by cloning of tetherin from plasmid pCMV-HA.Tetherin (Addgene plasmid #41068) into the BamHI and XhoI sites of pFLAG-Hsp90α.
How to cite: pFLAG-Tetherin was a gift from Paul Spearman (Addgene plasmid # 41070 ; http://n2t.net/addgene:41070 ; RRID:Addgene_41070)
